Addgene plasmid #135554: pFastBac HT JS-Munc18b
Purpose: Express rat Munc18b in Sf9 cells, the resulted plasmid encodes an N-terminally His6-tagged Munc18c protein with a tobacco etch virus (TEV) cleavage site between the His6 tag and Munc18b.
Depositing lab: Jingshi Shen. Depositing organization: University of Colorado, Boulder. Publication: Functional Reconstitution of Intracellular Vesicle Fusion Using Purified SNAREs and Sec1/Munc18 (SM) Proteins. Yu H, Crisman L, Stowell MHB, Shen J. Methods Mol Biol. 2019;1860:237-249. doi: 10.1007/978-1-4939-8760-3_15. PubMed 30317509.
Backbone
  Vector backbone: pFastBac
  Vector type: Insect Expression
Growth in bacteria
  Bacterial resistance: Ampicillin, 100 μg/mL
  Growth temperature: 37°C
  Growth strain: DH5alpha
  Copy number: Unknown
Gene/Insert
  Gene/Insert name: Munc18b
  Species: R. norvegicus (rat)
  Insert size (bp): 1782
  Entrez Gene: Stxbp2 (a.k.a. Munc18b)
  Promoter: polyhedrin promoter
  Tag / fusion protein: 6xHis tag and TEV site (N terminal on backbone)
  Cloning method: Restriction Enzyme; 5′ cloning site BamHI (not destroyed); 3′ cloning site SalI (not destroyed)
  Sequencing primers: 5′ CAGTTTTGTAATAAAAAAACCTATAAAT; 3′ TAAGCTGCAATAAACAAGTT
Terms and licenses: Academic/Nonprofit Terms; Industry Terms: Not Available to Industry
How to cite: pFastBac HT JS-Munc18b was a gift from Jingshi Shen (Addgene plasmid # 135554 ; http://n2t.net/addgene:135554 ; RRID:Addgene_135554)
