[The description below was written by a language model from this plasmid's Addgene catalogue record and pLannotate feature annotations shown in this document.]
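Description:
pFastBac HT JS-Munc18b is a 6.6 kb baculovirus donor (transfer) plasmid built on the pFastBac backbone for producing recombinant rat Munc18b (Stxbp2) in insect cells such as Sf9. In bacteria it is maintained through a high-copy ColE1/pUC-type origin and selected with ampicillin via the β-lactamase gene; an f1 phage origin is also present. The expression cassette lies between the left and right ends of a mini-Tn7 element (Tn7L and Tn7R), together with a gentamicin acetyltransferase marker driven by the Pc integron promoter. This is the standard arrangement for site-specific Tn7 transposition of the cassette into a baculovirus shuttle genome (bacmid) in E. coli, with gentamicin resistance marking the transposed segment. The resulting bacmid is then used to generate virus for infecting insect cells.

Within the transposable segment, the strong, very late polyhedrin promoter from Autographa californica drives an open reading frame that begins with a backbone-encoded N-terminal His6 tag, followed by a TEV protease cleavage site and the roughly 1.8 kb Munc18b coding sequence, cloned between BamHI and SalI sites. An SV40 polyadenylation signal terminates the transcript. The tag permits metal-affinity purification and can be removed with TEV protease. The automated annotation matches the insert to mouse Stxbp2 and labels the tag as a partial 8xHis, whereas the catalogue lists rat origin and 6xHis. The stated purpose also mentions Munc18c once, apparently in error, since all other fields indicate Munc18b. According to the associated publication title, the purified Sec1/Munc18-family protein is intended for in vitro reconstitution of SNARE-mediated intracellular vesicle fusion.
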