Features (pLannotate 1.2.2; 17 found; start..end, strand, type, name):
      2..456     +  rep_origin     f1 ori (sequence partly withheld): f1 bacteriophage origin of replication; arrow indicates direction of (+) strand synthesis
    482..586     +  promoter       AmpR promoter: bla
    587..1447    +  CDS            AmpR: β-lactamase; bla; confers resistance to ampicillin, carbenicillin, and related antibiotics
   1618..2206    +  rep_origin     ori: high-copy-number ColE1/pMB1/pBR322/pUC origin of replication
   2392..2443    -  misc_feature   bom (fragment): basis of mobility region from pBR322
   2511..2735    -  mobile_element Tn7R: mini-Tn7 element (right end of the Tn7 transposon) Tn7
   2802..3335    -  CDS            GmR: gentamycin acetyltransferase; aacC1; confers resistance to gentamycin
   3505..3533    -  promoter       Pc promoter: intI1 (promoter lies within the coding sequence); class 1 integron promoter
   3511..3858    -  CDS            YPR2_ECOLX (fragment): Protein predicted: Swiss-Prot protein existence level 4. From Escherichia coli.
   3885..3976    +  promoter       polyhedrin promoter: polh from Autographa californica; promoter for the baculovirus polyhedrin gene
   4041..4060    +  CDS            8xHis (fragment): 8xHis affinity tag
   4082..4102    +  CDS            TEV site: tobacco etch virus (TEV) protease recognition and cleavage site
   4115..5893    +  CDS            Stxbp2: STXB2_MOUSE - Also known as Unc18b. Experimental evidence at protein level: Swiss-Prot protein existence level 1. Involved in intracellular vesicle trafficking and vesicle fusion with membranes. Contributes to the granule exocytosis machinery through interaction with soluble N-ethylmaleimide-sensitive factor attachment protein receptor (SNARE) proteins that regulate membrane fusion. Regulates cytotoxic granule exocytosis in natural killer (NK) cells (By similarity). From Mus musculus (Mouse).
   5987..6070    +  CDS            large T antigen (fragment): large T antigen from SV40 (simian virus 40)
   6093..6227    +  polyA_signal   SV40 poly(A) signal: SV40 polyadenylation signal
   6256..6421    -  mobile_element Tn7L: mini-Tn7 element (left end of the Tn7 transposon) Tn7
   6584..6600    +  CDS            lacZα (fragment): LacZα fragment of β-galactosidase; lacZ fragment
>Addgene plasmid #135554 | pFastBac HT JS-Munc18b | addgene full sequence | sequence record 272494 | Addgene NGS Result
G
[124 nt withheld, positions 2-125]
C
[91 nt withheld, positions 127-217]
A
[49 nt withheld, positions 219-267]
CCTTTGACGTTGGAGTCCACGTTCTT
[37 nt withheld, positions 294-330]
ACCCTATCTCGGTCTATTCTTTTGATTTATAAGGGATTTTGCCGATTTCGGCCTATTGGTTAAAAAATGA
GCTGATTTAACAAAAATTTAACGCGAATTTTAACAAAATATTAACGCTTACAATTTAGGTGGCACTTTTC
GGGGAAATGTGCGCGGAACCCCTATTTGTTTATTTTTCTAAATACATTCAAATATGTATCCGCTCATGAG
ACAATAACCCTGATAAATGCTTCAATAATATTGAAAAAGGAAGAGTATGAGTATTCAACATTTCCGTGTC
GCCCTTATTCCCTTTTTTGCGGCATTTTGCCTTCCTGTTTTTGCTCACCCAGAAACGCTGGTGAAAGTAA
AAGATGCTGAAGATCAGTTGGGTGCACGAGTGGGTTACATCGAACTGGATCTCAACAGCGGTAAGATCCT
TGAGAGTTTTCGCCCCGAAGAACGTTTTCCAATGATGAGCACTTTTAAAGTTCTGCTATGTGGCGCGGTA
TTATCCCGTATTGACGCCGGGCAAGAGCAACTCGGTCGCCGCATACACTATTCTCAGAATGACTTGGTTG
AGTACTCACCAGTCACAGAAAAGCATCTTACGGATGGCATGACAGTAAGAGAATTATGCAGTGCTGCCAT
AACCATGAGTGATAACACTGCGGCCAACTTACTTCTGACAACGATCGGAGGACCGAAGGAGCTAACCGCT
TTTTTGCACAACATGGGGGATCATGTAACTCGCCTTGATCGTTGGGAACCGGAGCTGAATGAAGCCATAC
CAAACGACGAGCGTGACACCACGATGCCTGTAGCAATGGCAACAACGTTGCGCAAACTATTAACTGGCGA
ACTACTTACTCTAGCTTCCCGGCAACAATTAATAGACTGGATGGAGGCGGATAAAGTTGCAGGACCACTT
CTGCGCTCGGCCCTTCCGGCTGGCTGGTTTATTGCTGATAAATCTGGAGCCGGTGAGCGTGGGTCTCGCG
GTATCATTGCAGCACTGGGGCCAGATGGTAAGCCCTCCCGTATCGTAGTTATCTACACGACGGGGAGTCA
GGCAACTATGGATGAACGAAATAGACAGATCGCTGAGATAGGTGCCTCACTGATTAAGCATTGGTAACTG
TCAGACCAAGTTTACTCATATATACTTTAGATTGATTTAAAACTTCATTTTTAATTTAAAAGGATCTAGG
TGAAGATCCTTTTTGATAATCTCATGACCAAAATCCCTTAACGTGAGTTTTCGTTCCACTGAGCGTCAGA
CCCCGTAGAAAAGATCAAAGGATCTTCTTGAGATCCTTTTTTTCTGCGCGTAATCTGCTGCTTGCAAACA
AAAAAACCACCGCTACCAGCGGTGGTTTGTTTGCCGGATCAAGAGCTACCAACTCTTTTTCCGAAGGTAA
CTGGCTTCAGCAGAGCGCAGATACCAAATACTGTTCTTCTAGTGTAGCCGTAGTTAGGCCACCACTTCAA
GAACTCTGTAGCACCGCCTACATACCTCGCTCTGCTAATCCTGTTACCAGTGGCTGCTGCCAGTGGCGAT
AAGTCGTGTCTTACCGGGTTGGACTCAAGACGATAGTTACCGGATAAGGCGCAGCGGTCGGGCTGAACGG
GGGGTTCGTGCACACAGCCCAGCTTGGAGCGAACGACCTACACCGAACTGAGATACCTACAGCGTGAGCT
ATGAGAAAGCGCCACGCTTCCCGAAGGGAGAAAGGCGGACAGGTATCCGGTAAGCGGCAGGGTCGGAACA
GGAGAGCGCACGAGGGAGCTTCCAGGGGGAAACGCCTGGTATCTTTATAGTCCTGTCGGGTTTCGCCACC
TCTGACTTGAGCGTCGATTTTTGTGATGCTCGTCAGGGGGGCGGAGCCTATGGAAAAACGCCAGCAACGC
GGCCTTTTTACGGTTCCTGGCCTTTTGCTGGCCTTTTGCTCACATGTTCTTTCCTGCGTTATCCCCTGAT
TCTGTGGATAACCGTATTACCGCCTTTGAGTGAGCTGATACCGCTCGCCGCAGCCGAACGACCGAGCGCA
GCGAGTCAGTGAGCGAGGAAGCGGAAGAGCGCCTGATGCGGTATTTTCTCCTTACGCATCTGTGCGGTAT
TTCACACCGCATAGACCAGCCGCGTAACCTGGCAAAATCGGTTACGGTTGAGTAATAAATGGATGCCCTG
CGTAAGCGGGTGTGGGCGGACAATAAAGTCTTAAACTGAACAAAATAGATCTAAACTATGACAATAAAGT
CTTAAACTAGACAGAATAGTTGTAAACTGAAATCAGTCCAGTTATGCTGTGAAAAAGCATACTGGACTTT
TGTTATGGCTAAAGCAAACTCTTCATTTTCTGAAGTGCAAATTGCCCGTCGTATTAAAGAGGGGCGTGGC
CAAGGGCATGGTAAAGACTATATTCGCGGCGTTGTGACAATTTACCGAACAACTCCGCGGCCGGGAAGCC
GATCTCGGCTTGAACGAATTGTTAGGTGGCGGTACTTGGGTCGATATCAAAGTGCATCACTTCTTCCCGT
ATGCCCAACTTTGTATAGAGAGCCACTGCGGGATCGTCACCGTAATCTGCTTGCACGTAGATCACATAAG
CACCAAGCGCGTTGGCCTCATGCTTGAGGAGATTGATGAGCGCGGTGGCAATGCCCTGCCTCCGGTGCTC
GCCGGAGACTGCGAGATCATAGATATAGATCTCACTACGCGGCTGCTCAAACTTGGGCAGAACGTAAGCC
GCGAGAGCGCCAACAACCGCTTCTTGGTCGAAGGCAGCAAGCGCGATGAATGTCTTACTACGGAGCAAGT
TCCCGAGGTAATCGGAGTCCGGCTGATGTTGGGAGTAGGTGGCTACGTCTCCGAACTCACGACCGAAAAG
ATCAAGAGCAGCCCGCATGGATTTGACTTGGTCAGGGCCGAGCCTACATGTGCGAATGATGCCCATACTT
GAGCCACCTAACTTTGTTTTAGGGCGACTGCCCTGCTGCGTAACATCGTTGCTGCTCCATAACATCAAAC
ATCGACCCACGGCGTAACGCGCTTGCTGCTTGGATGCCCGAGGCATAGACTGTACAAAAAAACAGTCATA
ACAAGCCATGAAAACCGCCACTGCGCCGTTACCACCGCTGCGTTCGGTCAAGGTTCTGGACCAGTTGCGT
GAGCGCATACGCTACTTGCATTACAGTTTACGAACCGAACAGGCTTATGTCAACTGGGTTCGTGCCTTCA
TCCGTTTCCACGGTGTGCGTCACCCGGCAACCTTGGGCAGCAGCGAAGTCGAGGCATTTCTGTCCTGGCT
GGCGAACGAGCGCAAGGTTTCGGTCTCCACGCATCGTCAGGCATTGGCGGCCTTGCTGTTCTTCTACGGC
AAGGTGCTGTGCACGGATCTGCCCTGGCTTCAGGAGATCGGAAGACCTCGGCCGTCGCGGCGCTTGCCGG
TGGTGCTGACCCCGGATGAAGTGGTTCGCATCCTCGGTTTTCTGGAAGGCGAGCATCGTTTGTTCGCCCA
GGACTCTAGCTATAGTTCTAGTGGTTGGCTACGTATACTCCGGAATATTAATAGATCATGGAGATAATTA
AAATGATAACCATCTCGCAAATAAATAAGTATTTTACTGTTTTCGTAACAGTTTTGTAATAAAAAAACCT
ATAAATATTCCGGATTATTCATACCGTCCCACCATCGGGCGCGGATCTCGGTCCGAAACCATGTCGTACT
ACCATCACCATCACCATCACGATTACGATATCCCAACGACCGAAAACCTGTATTTTCAGGGCGCCATGGA
TCCGATGGCGCCCTTGGGGCTGAAGGCGGTGGTGGGGGAAAAAATTCTAAGTGGAGTCATCCGGAGCGTT
AAGAAGGATGGCGAGTGGAAGGTACTCATCATGGATCATCCGAGCATGCGAATCTTGTCATCCTGTTGTA
AAATGTCAGATATCTTGGCGGAGGGCATCACCATTGTGGAAGACATCAACAAACGGAGAGAACCCATTCC
CAGCTTGGAGGCAATTTATTTGCTGAGTCCCACAGAGAAGTCGGTTCAGGCTCTGATTGCGGACTTCCAG
GGGACACCAACCTTCACCTACAAAGCAGCCCATATCTTCTTCACGGACACGTGCCCCGAGCCCTTGTTCA
GTGAACTGGGCCGCTCTCGCCTGGCGAAGGTGGTGAAGACACTGAAAGAGATCCACCTCGCCTTCCTCCC
CTATGAGGCCCAGGTGTTCTCTCTGGATGCCCCGCACAGCACCTACAACCTTTATTGCCCATTTCGGGCA
GGGGAGCGGGGGCGGCAGCTCGATGTGCTGGCCCAGCAGATAGCCACACTGTGTGCCACTCTTCAGGAAT
ACCCATCCATTCGCTACCGCAAGGGCCCAGAAGACACAGCCCAGCTGGCCCATGCTGTCCTGGCCAAGCT
GAACGCCTTCAAGGCAGACACTCCCAGTCTGGGCGAGGGCCCAGAGAAAACACGCTCACAGTTGCTCATA
ATGGACCGGGCAGCAGACCCCGTGTCCCCGCTATTACATGAACTCACATTCCAAGCCATGGCCTATGATC
TTCTGCACATCGAGCAGGACACATACAGGTATGAGACCACAGGACTGAGCGAGTCCCGGGAGAAGGCTGT
GCTCCTGGATGAAGACGATGACCTGTGGGTGGAACTCCGGCACATGCACATAGCGGATGTGTCCAAGAAG
GTCACGGAGCTCCTGAAGACATTCTGTGAGAGCAAGCGGCTGACCACAGACAAGGCCAACATCAAAGACC
TGTCCCACATCCTGAAAAAGATGCCACAGTATCAGAAGGAGTTGAACAAGTACTCCACGCACCTGCACTT
GGCAGATGACTGCATGAAGCACTTCAAGGGCTCGGTGGAGAAGCTGTGCGGTGTGGAGCAGGACCTGGCC
ATGGGCTCTGATGCAGAGGGTGAGAAGATCAAGGACACCATGAAACTGATTGTCCCGGTGCTGTTGGATG
CCTCCGTGCCACCCTATGACAAGATCCGGGTTCTGCTGCTCTACATCCTTCTGCGGAACGGTGTGAGTGA
GGAAAATCTGGCCAAGCTGATCCAGCATGCTAATGTGCAGTCCTACAGCAACCTCATCCGGAACCTGGAG
CAGCTGGGGGGCACTGTCACCAACTCTGCGGGCTCAGGGACCTCTAGCCGGCTGGAGCGGAGAGAACGCA
TGGAGCCCACCTACCAGCTGTCTCGCTGGTCCCCAGTCATCAAGGACGTGATGGAGGATGTGGTGGAGGA
CCGGCTAGACCGAAAGCTGTGGCCCTTCGTGTCTGACCCTGCCCCTGTGTCTAGCTCCCAAGCAGCTGTC
AGTGCTCGCTTTGGCCACTGGCATAAAAACAAAGCTGGTATAGAGGCTCGGGCTGGACCCAGGCTCATCG
TGTACATTGTGGGTGGTGTCGCCATGTCTGAAATGAGGGCTGCTTATGAGGTGACCAGAGCCACTGAAGG
CAAGTGGGAGGTACTTATAGGCTCTTCCCACATCCTCACTCCAACCCGCTTCCTCGATGACCTCAGGACC
CTGGATCAGAAGCTGGAGGACATAGCCCTGCCCTGAGTCGACGAGCTCAACTAGTGCGGCCGCTTTCGAA
TCTAGAGCCTGCAGTCTCGAGGCATGCGGTACCAAGCTTGTCGAGAAGTACTAGAGGATCATAATCAGCC
ATACCACATTTGTAGAGGTTTTACTTGCTTTAAAAAACCTCCCACACCTCCCCCTGAACCTGAAACATAA
AATGAATGCAATTGTTGTTGTTAACTTGTTTATTGCAGCTTATAATGGTTACAAATAAAGCAATAGCATC
ACAAATTTCACAAATAAAGCATTTTTTTCACTGCATTCTAGTTGTGGTTTGTCCAAACTCATCAATGTAT
CTTATCATGTCTGGATCTGATCACTGCTTGAGCCTAGGAGATCCGAACCAGATAAGTGAAATCTAGTTCC
AAACTATTTTGTCATTTTTAATTTTCGTATTAGCTTACGACGCTACACCCAGTTCCCATCTATTTTGTCA
CTCTTCCCTAAATAATCCTTAAAAACTCCATTTCCACCCCTCCCAGTTCCCAACTATTTTGTCCGCCCAC
AGCGGGGCATTTTTCTTCCTGTTATGTTTTTAATCAAACATCCTGCCAACTCCATGTGACAAACCGTCAT
CTTCGGCTACTTTTTCTCTGTCACAGAATGAAAATTTTTCTGTCATCTCTTCGTTATTAATGTTTGTAAT
TGACTGAATATCAACGCTTATTTGCAGCCTGAATGGCGAATGG
